Addgene plasmid #147411: pCIneo-lambdaN-HA-HsTNRC6A-CIM1-2mut-F1359A-siRNAres_R
Purpose: Insect Expression of HsTNRC6A-CIM1-2mut-F1359A-siRNAres
Depositing lab: Elisa Izaurralde. Depositing organization: Max Planck Institute for Developmental Biology. Publication: The interactions of GW182 proteins with PABP and deadenylases are required for both translational repression and degradation of miRNA targets. Huntzinger E, Kuzuoglu-Ozturk D, Braun JE, Eulalio A, Wohlbold L, Izaurralde E. Nucleic Acids Res. 2013 Jan;41(2):978-94. doi: 10.1093/nar/gks1078. Epub 2012 Nov 21. PubMed 23172285.
Backbone
  Vector backbone: Unknown
  Vector type: Insect Expression
Growth in bacteria
  Bacterial resistance: Ampicillin, 100 μg/mL
  Growth temperature: 37°C
  Growth strain: DH5alpha
  Copy number: High Copy
Gene/Insert
  Gene/Insert name: HsTNRC6A-CIM1-2mut-F1359A-siRNAres
  Species: H. sapiens (human)
  Mutation: one non silent mutation K1578E compared to the sequence of isoform2 given by Uniprot: Q8NDV7-2.
  Entrez Gene: TNRC6A (a.k.a. CAGH26, FAME6, GW1, GW182, TNRC6)
  Cloning method: Unknown
Terms and licenses: Academic/Nonprofit Terms; Industry Terms: Not Available to Industry
Depositor comments: Plasmids from this collection were made available to the research community and donated after the lab closed. Please note that the sequence provided by the depositing laboratory may be theoretical/predicted or based on Sanger sequencing results. There may be discrepancies between sequencing results obtained by Addgene and the depositor sequence. If an Addgene verified sequence is not available, please contact before placing your order to request that our lab fully sequence the plasmid.
How to cite: pCIneo-lambdaN-HA-HsTNRC6A-CIM1-2mut-F1359A-siRNAres_R was a gift from Elisa Izaurralde (Addgene plasmid # 147411 ; http://n2t.net/addgene:147411 ; RRID:Addgene_147411)
