[The description below was written by a language model from this plasmid's Addgene catalogue record and pLannotate feature annotations shown in this document.]
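Description:
pCIneo-lambdaN-HA-HsTNRC6A-CIM1-2mut-F1359A-siRNAres_R is a 10.7 kb expression plasmid encoding a mutant form of human TNRC6A (GW182), the scaffold protein that links Argonaute-bound miRNA targets to the CCR4-NOT and PAN deadenylase complexes. The catalogue lists the backbone as unknown and the vector type and purpose as insect expression. However, the plasmid name and the annotated features instead match a pCI-neo-style mammalian expression vector. These features are a CMV enhancer/promoter, a chimeric β-globin/immunoglobulin intron, a T7 promoter upstream of the insert, an SV40 late poly(A) signal, and an SV40 promoter-driven neo cassette with a synthetic poly(A) signal, which would allow G418 selection in mammalian cells. This discrepancy should be kept in mind. In bacteria the plasmid is maintained at high copy through a ColE1/pUC-type origin and selected with ampicillin (AmpR). An f1 origin is also present.

The open reading frame is annotated only as a TNRC6A fragment. The name indicates an N-terminal lambdaN peptide and HA tag, though neither is annotated separately in the feature table. LambdaN binds boxB RNA hairpins, so such fusions are typically used to tether a protein directly to a boxB-containing reporter mRNA, and the HA epitope allows detection. The name also indicates mutations in the CIM-1 and CIM-2 motifs, an F1359A substitution, and changes making the transcript resistant to siRNA, which would suit complementation after knockdown of the endogenous gene. The record does not spell out these changes. It does note one additional non-silent change, K1578E, relative to isoform 2. The associated study examined how GW182 interactions with PABP and deadenylases contribute to translational repression and degradation of miRNA targets.
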