Features (pLannotate 1.2.2; 19 found; start..end, strand, type, name):
    140..517     +  enhancer       CMV enhancer: human cytomegalovirus immediate early enhancer
    518..729     +  promoter       CMV promoter: human cytomegalovirus (CMV) immediate early promoter
    890..1022    +  intron         chimeric intron: chimera between introns from human β-globin and immunoglobulin heavy chain genes
   1067..1085    +  promoter       T7 promoter: promoter for bacteriophage T7 RNA polymerase
   1128..6332    +  CDS            TNRC6A (fragment): TNR6A_HUMAN - Also known as CAGH26, KIAA1460, TNRC6. Experimental evidence at protein level: Swiss-Prot protein existence level 1. Plays a role in RNA-mediated gene silencing by both micro- RNAs (miRNAs) and short interfering RNAs (siRNAs). Required for miRNA- dependent repression of translation and for siRNA-dependent endonucleolytic cleavage of complementary mRNAs by argonaute family proteins. As a scaffolding protein, associates with argonaute proteins bound to partially complementary mRNAs, and can simultaneously recruit CCR4-NOT and PAN deadenylase complexes. From Homo sapiens (Human).
   6347..6364    -  promoter       T3 promoter (fragment): promoter for bacteriophage T3 RNA polymerase
   6373..6502    -  polyA_signal   SV40 poly(A) signal: SV40 polyadenylation signal
   6522..6590    -  CDS            large T antigen (fragment): large T antigen from SV40 (simian virus 40)
   6614..6681    +  CDS            lacZα (fragment): LacZα fragment of β-galactosidase; lacZ fragment
   6685..7113    +  rep_origin     f1 ori (sequence partly withheld): f1 bacteriophage origin of replication; arrow indicates direction of (+) strand synthesis
   7141..7192    -  misc_feature   bom (fragment): basis of mobility region from pBR322
   7257..7614    +  promoter       SV40 promoter: SV40 enhancer and early promoter
   7665..8456    +  CDS            neo: KKA2_KLEPN - Also known as kan, nptII. Experimental evidence at protein level: Swiss-Prot protein existence level 1. Resistance to kanamycin, neomycin, paromomycin, ribostamycin, butirosin and gentamicin B. From Klebsiella pneumoniae.
   8523..8571    +  polyA_signal   poly(A) signal: synthetic polyadenylation signal
   8591..8645    -  misc_feature   bom (fragment): basis of mobility region from pBR322
   8747..8782    -  CDS            rop (fragment): Rop protein, which maintains plasmids at low copy number; rop
   8877..8981    +  promoter       AmpR promoter: bla
   8982..9842    +  CDS            AmpR: β-lactamase; bla; confers resistance to ampicillin, carbenicillin, and related antibiotics
  10013..10601   +  rep_origin     ori: high-copy-number ColE1/pMB1/pBR322/pUC origin of replication
>Addgene plasmid #147411 | pCIneo-lambdaN-HA-HsTNRC6A-CIM1-2mut-F1359A-siRNAres_R | depositor full sequence | sequence record 289858 | Full Sequence
TCAATATTGGCCATTAGCCATATTATTCATTGGTTATATAGCATAAATCAATATTGGCTATTGGCCATTG
CATACGTTGTATCTATATCATAATATGTACATTTATATTGGCTCATGTCCAATATGACCGCCATGTTGGC
ATTGATTATTGACTAGTTATTAATAGTAATCAATTACGGGGTCATTAGTTCATAGCCCATATATGGAGTT
CCGCGTTACATAACTTACGGTAAATGGCCCGCCTGGCTGACCGCCCAACGACCCCCGCCCATTGACGTCA
ATAATGACGTATGTTCCCATAGTAACGCCAATAGGGACTTTCCATTGACGTCAATGGGTGGAGTATTTAC
GGTAAACTGCCCACTTGGCAGTACATCAAGTGTATCATATGCCAAGTCCGCCCCCTATTGACGTCAATGA
CGGTAAATGGCCCGCCTGGCATTATGCCCAGTACATGACCTTACGGGACTTTCCTACTTGGCAGTACATC
TACGTATTAGTCATCGCTATTACCATGGTGATGCGGTTTTGGCAGTACACCAATGGGCGTGGATAGCGGT
TTGACTCACGGGGATTTCCAAGTCTCCACCCCATTGACGTCAATGGGAGTTTGTTTTGGCACCAAAATCA
ACGGGACTTTCCAAAATGTCGTAACAACTGCGATCGCCCGCCCCGTTGACGCAAATGGGCGGTAGGCGTG
TACGGTGGGAGGTCTATATAAGCAGAGCTCGTTTAGTGAACCGTCAGATCACTAGAAGCTTTATTGCGGT
AGTTTATCACAGTTAAATTGCTAACGCAGTCAGTGCTTCTGACACAACAGTCTCGAACTTAAGCTGCAGT
GACTCTCTTAAGGTAGCCTTGCAGAAGTTGGTCGTGAGGCACTGGGCAGGTAAGTATCAAGGTTACAAGA
CAGGTTTAAGGAGACCAATAGAAACTGGGCTTGTCGAGACAGAGAAGACTCTTGCGTTTCTGATAGGCAC
CTATTGGTCTTACTGACATCCACTTTGCCTTTCTCTCCACAGGTGTCCACTCCCAGTTCAATTACAGCTC
TTAAGGCTAGAGTACTTAATACGACTCACTATAGGCTAGCCACCATGGACGCACAAACACGACGACGTGA
GCGTCGCGCTGAGAAACAAGCTCAATGGAAAGCTGCAAACCCACCGCTCGAGATGGCTTACCCATACGAT
GTTCCAGATTACGCTATGGATGCTGATTCTGCCTCCAGTTCTGAATCAGAGAGAAACATCACTATCATGG
CTTCAGGGAACACAGGTGGTGAAAAAGATGGCCTTCGGAATAGCACTGGACTTGGTTCCCAAAACAAGTT
TGTAGTTGGTAGCAGCAGCAATAATGTGGGCCATGGAAGTAGTACTGGGCCATGGGGTTTTTCCCATGGA
GCCATAATAAGCACATGTCAGGTCTCTGTGGATGCTCCTGAAAGCAAATCTGAAAGTAGCAACAATAGAA
TGAATGCTTGGGGCACTGTAAGTTCTTCATCAAATGGAGGGTTAAATCCAAGCACTTTGAATTCAGCTAG
CAACCATGGTGCCTGGCCAGTATTAGAGAACAATGGACTTGCCCTAAAAGGGCCTGTAGGGAGTGGTAGT
TCTGGCATTAATATTCAGTGCAGTACTATAGGCCAGATGCCTAACAATCAGAGTATTAACTCTAAAGTGA
GTGGTGGTTCTACCCATGGTACCTGGGGAAGCCTTCAGGAAACTTGTGAATCTGAAGTAAGTGGTACACA
GAAGGTTTCATTCAGTGGTCAACCTCAAAATATTACCACTGAAATGACTGGACCAAATAACACTACTAAC
TTTATGACCTCTAGTTTACCAAACTCCGGTTCAGTGCAGAATAATGAGCTGCCTAGTAGTAACACAGGGG
CCTGGCGTGTGAGCACAATGAATCATCCTCAGATGCAGGCTCCATCAGGTATGAATGGCACTTCCCTTTC
TCACCTTAGCAATGGAGAGTCAAAAAGTGGAGGCTCTTATGGTACTACATGGGGTGCCTATGGTTCTAAT
TACTCTGGAGACAAATGTTCAGGCCCTAATGGCCAAGCTAATGGTGACACTGTGAATGCAACTCTAATGC
AGCCTGGCGTAAATGGTCCTATGGGCACTAACTTTCAAGTTAACACAAACAAAGGAGGTGGTGTGTGGGA
ATCTGGTGCAGCAAACTCCCAGAGTACATCATGGGGAAGTGGAAATGGCGCAAATTCTGGAGGAAGTCGA
AGAGGATGGGGAACCCCTGCACAAAACACTGGCACTAATTTACCCAGCGTTGAGTGGAACAAACTGCCTA
GCAATCAGCATTCCAATGATAGTGCAAATGGCAATGGTAAGACGTTTACAAATGGATGGAAATCTACTGA
GGAAGAGGATCAGGGTTCTGCCACATCTCAGACAAATGAGCAAAGCAGTGTGTGGGCCAAAACAGGAGGT
ACAGTGGAGAGCGATGGTAGTACAGAAAGCACTGGACGCCTTGAGGAAAAAGGAACTGGGGAAAGTCAGA
GTAGAGACAGAAGAAAAATTGATCAGCACACATTACTCCAAAGCATTGTAAACAGAACTGACTTAGATCC
ACGTGTCCTGTCCAACTCTGGTTGGGGACAGACTCCTATTAAGCAGAATACTGCCTGGGATACAGAAACA
TCACCTAGAGGGGAACGAAAGACTGACAATGGGACAGAGGCCTGGGGAAGCTCTGCAACACAGACTTTTA
ACTCAGGGGCATGTATAGATAAGACTAGCCCTAATGGTAATGATACCTCATCTGTATCAGGGTGGGGCGA
TCCCAAACCTGCTCTGAGGTGGGGAGATTCCAAAGGCTCAAACTGCCAGGGGGGGTGGGAAGATGATTCT
GCTGCTACAGGAATGGTCAAGAGCAATCAGTGGGGGAATTGCAAAGAGGAGAAGGCTGCATGGAATGACT
CGCAAAAGAATAAACAGGGATGGGGTGATGGACAAAAATCAAGCCAAGGGTGGTCTGTTTCTGCCAGTGA
TAACTGGGGAGAAACTTCAAGGAATAACCATTGGGGTGAGGCCAATAAGAAATCCAGCTCAGGAGGTAGT
GACAGTGACAGGTCCGTTTCCGGTTGGAACGAACTTGGTAAAACTAGTTCTTTCACTTGGGGAAACAACA
TAAATCCAAATAATTCATCAGGATGGGATGAATCTTCTAAACCTACTCCTTCCCAGGGATGGGGAGACCC
TCCAAAGTCTAATCAGTCTCTAGGTTGGGGAGATTCGTCAAAGCCAGTCAGCTCTCCAGACTGGAACAAG
CAACAAGACATTGTTGGATCTTGGGGAATCCCACCAGCTACAGGCAAACCTCCTGGTACAGGCTGGCTGG
GGGGACCTATACCAGCCCCAGCAAAAGAAGAAGAACCCACAGGCTGGGAGGAACCATCCCCAGAATCTAT
ACGTCGCAAAATGGAGATTGATGATGGAACTTCAGCTTGGGGAGATCCAAGCAAATACAACTACAAAAAT
GTGAACATGTGGAACAAAAACGTCCCAAATGGCAACAGCCGTTCAGACCAGCAAGCACAGGTACATCAGC
TGCTAACGCCTGCAAGTGCCATCTCAAACAAAGAGGCAAGCAGTGGCTCTGGCTGGGGTGAGCCCTGGGG
GGAGCCTTCTACTCCAGCCACAACTGTGGATAATGGTACTTCAGCATGGGGTAAGCCCATAGACAGTGGT
CCCAGCTGGGGGGAACCCATTGCTGCGGCATCCAGCACATCCACGTGGGGCTCCAGCTCTGTTGGTCCAC
AAGCATTAAGCAAATCTGGGCCAAAATCTATGCAAGATGGCTGGTGTGGTGATGATATGCCATTGCCTGG
AAATCGCCCCACTGGCTGGGAAGAGGAAGAGGATGTGGAGATTGGAATGTGGAATAGTAATTCATCTCAA
GAGCTTAACTCATCTTTAAATTGGCCACCATATACAAAGAAAATGTCATCGAAGGGTCTGAGTGGCAAAA
AAAGGAGAAGGGAAAGGGGAATGATGAAAGGTGGAAACAAACAAGAAGAAGCGTGGATAAATCCATTTGT
TAAACAGTTTTCAAACATCAGTTTTTCGAGAGACTCACCAGAGGAAAATGTACAAAGCAATAAGATGGAC
CTTTCTGGAGGAATGTTACAAGACAAACGAATGGAGATAGATAAACATAGCCTAAATATTGGTGATTACA
ATCGAACGGTCGGGAAAGGCCCTGGTTCTCGGCCTCAGATTTCCAAAGAGTCTTCCATGGAGCGCAATCC
TTATTTTGATAAGGATGGCATTGTAGCAGATGAATCCCAAAACATGCAGTTTATGTCCAGTCAAAGCATG
AAGCTTCCCCCTTCAAATAGTGCACTACCTAACCAGGCCCTTGGCTCCATAGCAGGGCTGGGTATGCAAA
ACTTGAATTCTGTTAGACAGAATGGCAATCCCAGTATGTTTGGTGTTGGAAACACAGCAGCACAACCCCG
GGGCATGCAGCAGCCTCCAGCACAACCTCTTAGTTCATCTCAACCCAACCTGCGGGCCCAGGTGCCTCCT
CCATTACTCTCCCCTCAGGTTCCAGTTTCATTGCTGAAGTATGCACCAAACAACGGTGGCCTGAATCCAC
TCTTTGGCCCTCAACAGGTAGCCATGCTGAACCAGCTATCCCAGCTAAACCAGCTTTCTCAGATCTCCCA
GTTACAGCGATTGTTAGCGCAGCAGCAAAGGGCGCAGAGTCAGAGAAGCGTGCCTTCTGGGAACCGGCCG
CAGCAAGACCAGCAGGGTCGACCTCTTAGTGTGCAGCAGCAAATGATGCAACAATCTCGTCAACTTGATC
CAAACCTGTTGGTGAAGCAGCAGACTCCACCATCTCAGCAGCAGCCACTCCATCAGCCAGCCATGAAGTC
TTTCCTTGACAATGTCATGCCCCACACTACACCTGAGCTGCAAAAAGGGCCATCACCAATAAATGCTTTC
AGCAACTTCCCTATAGGCTTGAACTCAAACTTGAATGTAAATATGGATATGAACAGTATTAAAGAGCCAG
CTGCTGCTGCTAGGGCTGCTACGACAGTGGACAGCATTTCTGTGAACACATCTTTGGATCAAAACTCCAG
CAAACATGGTGCTATTTCAAGTGGTTTCAGGCTGGAAGAGTCTCCATTTGTTCCCTATGACTTTATGAAC
AGCAGTACTTCACCAGCCAGTCCTCCAGGTTCAATAGGAGATGGCTGGCCACGTGCCAAATCGCCTAACG
GCTCTAGCAGTGTTAATTGGCCACCAGAAGCTCGTCCTGGTGAGCCATGGAAAGGTTATCCAAACATTGA
CCCTGAAACTGACCCTTACGTCACTCCTGGCAGTGTCATAAACAATCTTTCAATTAATACTGTGCGGGAA
GTTGACCACCTCAGGGACAGGAACAGTGGGTCATCCTCATCCTTGAACACCACGCTGCCTTCAACTAGTG
CCTGGTCATCCATTCGTGCCTCCAACTACAACGTTCCCCTCAGCAGTACAGCACAAAGCACTTCAGCCAG
AAATAGTGATTCCAAATTGACATGGTCTCCTGGTTCAGTTACAAACACCTCTCTGGCTCATGAGCTGTGG
AAGGTCCCTTTGCCACCTAAAAACATCACTGCTCCGTCCCGCCCACCTCCGGGACTGACTGGTCAGAAGC
CACCCTTGTCTACGTGGGATAATTCTCCCCTTCGTATAGGTGGAGGATGGGGAAATTCTGACGCCAGATA
TACCCCAGGTTCCAGCTGGGGTGAGAGCAGCTCAGGGAGAATAACAAATTGGCTTGTTCTAAAAAACCTT
ACACCTCAGATCGATGGCTCAACTCTGCGCACTCTGTGCATGCAGCACGGCCCGCTGATCACATTCCACC
TGAACCTCCCTCACGGAAATGCTCTGGTCCGCTACAGTTCAAAAGAAGAGGTAGTGGAGGCACAAAAGTC
TCTGCACATGTGTGTACTGGGGAACACTACTATTCTTGCTGAGTTTGCCAGTGAAGAGGAGATCAGTCGT
TTCTTTGCACAAAGCCAGTCTCTGACCCCTTCTCCCGGCTGGCAGTCTCTCGGGTCCAGCCAGAGCCGGC
TGGGCTCCCTCGACTGTTCCCACTCATTCTCCAGCCGGACCGATCTCAATCACTGGAATGGTGCTGGGCT
GTCGGGAACTAACTGTGGAGACCTTCACGGCACTTCAGCTGCTGCTACCCCGCATTATTCCACAAGCGCT
GCTGCTCCCCCAAGCAGCAGCGACCCCCGAGGAATTAGCAGCCCATCTCCCATTAACGCTTTTCTTTCTG
TTGACCACCTGGGTGGGGGTGGAGAGTCCATGTAAGCGGCCGCTTCCCTTTAGTGAGGGTTAATGCTTCG
AGCAGACATGATAAGATACATTGATGAGTTTGGACAAACCACAACTAGAATGCAGTGAAAAAAATGCTTT
ATTTGTGAAATTTGTGATGCTATTGCTTTATTTGTAACCATTATAAGCTGCAATAAACAAGTAACAACAA
TTGCATTCATTTTATGTTTCAGGTTCAGGGGGAGATGTGGGAGGTTTTTTAAAGCAAGTAAAACCTCTAC
AAATGTGGTAAAATCCGATAAGGATCGATCCGGGCTGGCGTAATAGCGAAGAGGCCCGCACCGATCGCCC
TTCCCAACAGTTGCGCAGCCTGAATGGCGAATGG
[124 nt withheld, positions 6685-6808]
C
[91 nt withheld, positions 6810-6900]
A
[49 nt withheld, positions 6902-6950]
CCTTTGACGTTGGAGTCCACGTTCTTT
[37 nt withheld, positions 6978-7014]
ACCCTATCTCGGTCTATTCTTTTGATTTATAAGGGATTTTGCCGATTTCGGCCTATTGGTTAAAAAATGA
GCTGATTTAACAAAAATTTAACGCGAATTTTAACAAAATATTAACGCTTACAATTTCCTGATGCGGTATT
TTCTCCTTACGCATCTGTGCGGTATTTCACACCGCATACGCGGATCTGCGCAGCACCATGGCCTGAAATA
ACCTCTGAAAGAGGAACTTGGTTAGGTACCTTCTGAGGCGGAAAGAACCAGCTGTGGAATGTGTGTCAGT
TAGGGTGTGGAAAGTCCCCAGGCTCCCCAGCAGGCAGAAGTATGCAAAGCATGCATCTCAATTAGTCAGC
AACCAGGTGTGGAAAGTCCCCAGGCTCCCCAGCAGGCAGAAGTATGCAAAGCATGCATCTCAATTAGTCA
GCAACCATAGTCCCGCCCCTAACTCCGCCCATCCCGCCCCTAACTCCGCCCAGTTCCGCCCATTCTCCGC
CCCATGGCTGACTAATTTTTTTTATTTATGCAGAGGCCGAGGCCGCCTCGGCCTCTGAGCTATTCCAGAA
GTAGTGAGGAGGCTTTTTTGGAGGCCTAGGCTTTTGCAAAAAGCTTGATTCTTCTGACACAACAGTCTCG
AACTTAAGGCTAGAGCCACCATGATTGAACAAGATGGATTGCACGCAGGTTCTCCGGCCGCTTGGGTGGA
GAGGCTATTCGGCTATGACTGGGCACAACAGACAATCGGCTGCTCTGATGCCGCCGTGTTCCGGCTGTCA
GCGCAGGGGCGCCCGGTTCTTTTTGTCAAGACCGACCTGTCCGGTGCCCTGAATGAACTGCAGGACGAGG
CAGCGCGGCTATCGTGGCTGGCCACGACGGGCGTTCCTTGCGCAGCTGTGCTCGACGTTGTCACTGAAGC
GGGAAGGGACTGGCTGCTATTGGGCGAAGTGCCGGGGCAGGATCTCCTGTCATCTCACCTTGCTCCTGCC
GAGAAAGTATCCATCATGGCTGATGCAATGCGGCGGCTGCATACGCTTGATCCGGCTACCTGCCCATTCG
ACCACCAAGCGAAACATCGCATCGAGCGAGCACGTACTCGGATGGAAGCCGGTCTTGTCGATCAGGATGA
TCTGGACGAAGAGCATCAGGGGCTCGCGCCAGCCGAACTGTTCGCCAGGCTCAAGGCGCGCATGCCCGAC
GGCGAGGATCTCGTCGTGACCCATGGCGATGCCTGCTTGCCGAATATCATGGTGGAAAATGGCCGCTTTT
CTGGATTCATCGACTGTGGCCGGCTGGGTGTGGCGGACCGCTATCAGGACATAGCGTTGGCTACCCGTGA
TATTGCTGAAGAGCTTGGCGGCGAATGGGCTGACCGCTTCCTCGTGCTTTACGGTATCGCCGCTCCCGAT
TCGCAGCGCATCGCCTTCTATCGCCTTCTTGACGAGTTCTTCTGAGCGGGACTCTGGGGTTCGAAATGAC
CGACCAAGCGACGCCCAACCTGCCATCACGATGGCCGCAATAAAATATCTTTATTTTCATTACATCTGTG
TGTTGGTTTTTTGTGTGAATCGATAGCGATAAGGATCCGCGTATGGTGCACTCTCAGTACAATCTGCTCT
GATGCCGCATAGTTAAGCCAGCCCCGACACCCGCCAACACCCGCTGACGCGCCCTGACGGGCTTGTCTGC
TCCCGGCATCCGCTTACAGACAAGCTGTGACCGTCTCCGGGAGCTGCATGTGTCAGAGGTTTTCACCGTC
ATCACCGAAACGCGCGAGACGAAAGGGCCTCGTGATACGCCTATTTTTATAGGTTAATGTCATGATAATA
ATGGTTTCTTAGACGTCAGGTGGCACTTTTCGGGGAAATGTGCGCGGAACCCCTATTTGTTTATTTTTCT
AAATACATTCAAATATGTATCCGCTCATGAGACAATAACCCTGATAAATGCTTCAATAATATTGAAAAAG
GAAGAGTATGAGTATTCAACATTTCCGTGTCGCCCTTATTCCCTTTTTTGCGGCATTTTGCCTTCCTGTT
TTTGCTCACCCAGAAACGCTGGTGAAAGTAAAAGATGCTGAAGATCAGTTGGGTGCACGAGTGGGTTACA
TCGAACTGGATCTCAACAGCGGTAAGATCCTTGAGAGTTTTCGCCCCGAAGAACGTTTTCCAATGATGAG
CACTTTTAAAGTTCTGCTATGTGGCGCGGTATTATCCCGTATTGACGCCGGGCAAGAGCAACTCGGTCGC
CGCATACACTATTCTCAGAATGACTTGGTTGAGTACTCACCAGTCACAGAAAAGCATCTTACGGATGGCA
TGACAGTAAGAGAATTATGCAGTGCTGCCATAACCATGAGTGATAACACTGCGGCCAACTTACTTCTGAC
AACGATCGGAGGACCGAAGGAGCTAACCGCTTTTTTGCACAACATGGGGGATCATGTAACTCGCCTTGAT
CGTTGGGAACCGGAGCTGAATGAAGCCATACCAAACGACGAGCGTGACACCACGATGCCTGTAGCAATGG
CAACAACGTTGCGCAAACTATTAACTGGCGAACTACTTACTCTAGCTTCCCGGCAACAATTAATAGACTG
GATGGAGGCGGATAAAGTTGCAGGACCACTTCTGCGCTCGGCCCTTCCGGCTGGCTGGTTTATTGCTGAT
AAATCTGGAGCCGGTGAGCGTGGGTCTCGCGGTATCATTGCAGCACTGGGGCCAGATGGTAAGCCCTCCC
GTATCGTAGTTATCTACACGACGGGGAGTCAGGCAACTATGGATGAACGAAATAGACAGATCGCTGAGAT
AGGTGCCTCACTGATTAAGCATTGGTAACTGTCAGACCAAGTTTACTCATATATACTTTAGATTGATTTA
AAACTTCATTTTTAATTTAAAAGGATCTAGGTGAAGATCCTTTTTGATAATCTCATGACCAAAATCCCTT
AACGTGAGTTTTCGTTCCACTGAGCGTCAGACCCCGTAGAAAAGATCAAAGGATCTTCTTGAGATCCTTT
TTTTCTGCGCGTAATCTGCTGCTTGCAAACAAAAAAACCACCGCTACCAGCGGTGGTTTGTTTGCCGGAT
CAAGAGCTACCAACTCTTTTTCCGAAGGTAACTGGCTTCAGCAGAGCGCAGATACCAAATACTGTTCTTC
TAGTGTAGCCGTAGTTAGGCCACCACTTCAAGAACTCTGTAGCACCGCCTACATACCTCGCTCTGCTAAT
CCTGTTACCAGTGGCTGCTGCCAGTGGCGATAAGTCGTGTCTTACCGGGTTGGACTCAAGACGATAGTTA
CCGGATAAGGCGCAGCGGTCGGGCTGAACGGGGGGTTCGTGCACACAGCCCAGCTTGGAGCGAACGACCT
ACACCGAACTGAGATACCTACAGCGTGAGCTATGAGAAAGCGCCACGCTTCCCGAAGGGAGAAAGGCGGA
CAGGTATCCGGTAAGCGGCAGGGTCGGAACAGGAGAGCGCACGAGGGAGCTTCCAGGGGGAAACGCCTGG
TATCTTTATAGTCCTGTCGGGTTTCGCCACCTCTGACTTGAGCGTCGATTTTTGTGATGCTCGTCAGGGG
GGCGGAGCCTATGGAAAAACGCCAGCAACGCGGCCTTTTTACGGTTCCTGGCCTTTTGCTGGCCTTTTGC
TCACATGGCTCGACAGATCT
